Addgene plasmid #135298: pcDNA5-FRT-T0-Flag-HROB
Purpose: Expresses Flag-tagged HROB in mammalian cells
Depositing lab: Daniel Durocher. Depositing organization: Sinai Health System. Publication: Control of homologous recombination by the HROB-MCM8-MCM9 pathway. Hustedt N, Saito Y, Zimmermann M, Alvarez-Quilon A, Setiaputra D, Adam S, McEwan A, Yuan JY, Olivieri M, Zhao Y, Kanemaki MT, Jurisicova A, Durocher D. Genes Dev. 2019 Oct 1;33(19-20):1397-1415. doi: 10.1101/gad.329508.119. Epub 2019 Aug 29. PubMed 31467087.
Backbone
  Vector backbone: pcDNA5-FRT-T0
  Backbone manufacturer: Invitrogen
  Backbone size w/o insert (bp): 5198
  Total vector size (bp): 7139
  Vector type: Mammalian Expression
  Selectable markers: Hygromycin
Growth in bacteria
  Bacterial resistance: Ampicillin, 100 μg/mL
  Growth temperature: 37°C
  Growth strain: DH5alpha
  Copy number: High Copy
Gene/Insert
  Gene/Insert name: HROB (alt name: C17orf53)
  Species: H. sapiens (human)
  Insert size (bp): 1941
  GenBank ID: NM_001171251.3
  Entrez Gene: HROB (a.k.a. C17orf53, MCM8IP)
  Promoter: CMV
  Tag / fusion protein: Flag (N terminal on insert)
  Cloning method: Restriction Enzyme; 5′ cloning site AscI (not destroyed); 3′ cloning site EcoRI (not destroyed)
  Sequencing primers: 5′ CMV-fwd; 3′ BGH-rev
Terms and licenses: Academic/Nonprofit Terms; Industry Terms
How to cite: pcDNA5-FRT-T0-Flag-HROB was a gift from Daniel Durocher (Addgene plasmid # 135298 ; http://n2t.net/addgene:135298 ; RRID:Addgene_135298)
