[The description below was written by a language model from this plasmid's Addgene catalogue record and pLannotate feature annotations shown in this document.]
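Description:
pcDNA5-FRT-T0-Flag-HROB is a mammalian expression plasmid built on the Invitrogen pcDNA5-FRT-T0 backbone and carrying the human HROB coding sequence (also known as C17orf53 or MCM8IP) with an N-terminal Flag tag. It is propagated in E. coli as a high-copy plasmid through a ColE1/pUC-type origin and selected with ampicillin via the bla gene. Short remnants of the lac promoter/operator region, lacI, bom and f1 ori are backbone leftovers with no evident role in the payload. Both sequence records (the depositor's and the repository's sequencing result) are 7,100 nt and show the same features in the same order, differing only in the start coordinate. The catalogue lists a slightly larger total size of 7,139 bp.

Expression is driven by the CMV immediate-early enhancer and promoter, followed directly by two short elements annotated as tet operator-containing fragments. This matches a tetracycline-regulated CMV promoter, which is repressed in cells expressing the Tet repressor and induced by tetracycline or doxycycline. The short Flag epitope (annotated as a 3xFLAG fragment, about one epitope long) precedes the HROB open reading frame, which was cloned between AscI and EcoRI sites and ends at a bGH polyadenylation signal.

Downstream, an FRT site sits immediately before a hygromycin resistance gene with an SV40 poly(A) signal, and no complete promoter is annotated ahead of it. In this design, FLP-mediated recombination into a genomic FRT site in a suitable host line places the marker behind a resident promoter, so hygromycin selects for single-copy, site-specific integrants. HROB recruits the MCM8-MCM9 helicase complex to DNA damage sites, and the construct suits transient or stable inducible expression of Flag-HROB for studies of homologous recombination.
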