Features (pLannotate 1.2.2; 22 found; start..end, strand, type, name):
     28..80      -  misc_feature   bom (fragment): basis of mobility region from pBR322
    235..614     +  enhancer       CMV enhancer: human cytomegalovirus immediate early enhancer
    615..818     +  promoter       CMV promoter: human cytomegalovirus (CMV) immediate early promoter
    820..839     +  promoter       PLtetO-1 promoter (fragment): modified phage lambda PL promoter with tet operator sites (Lutz and Bujard, 1997)
    841..860     +  promoter       PLtetO-1 promoter (fragment): modified phage lambda PL promoter with tet operator sites (Lutz and Bujard, 1997)
    868..901     +  promoter       TRE3GV promoter (fragment): 3rd-generation Tet-responsive promoter that can be activated by binding of Tet-On® 3G, optimized for retroviral and lentiviral vectors
    992..1016    +  CDS            3xFLAG (fragment): three tandem FLAG® epitope tags
   1041..2978    +  CDS            HROB: HROB_HUMAN - Also known as C17orf53. Experimental evidence at protein level: Swiss-Prot protein existence level 1. DNA-binding protein involved in homologous recombination that acts by recruiting the MCM8-MCM9 helicase complex to sites of DNA damage to promote DNA repair synthesis. From Homo sapiens (Human).
   3058..3282    +  polyA_signal   bGH poly(A) signal: bovine growth hormone polyadenylation signal
   3286..3307    +  promoter       SV40 promoter (fragment): SV40 enhancer and early promoter
   3328..3561    +  rep_origin     f1 ori (fragment) (sequence partly withheld): f1 bacteriophage origin of replication; arrow indicates direction of (+) strand synthesis
   3566..3613    +  protein_bind   FRT: FLP-mediated recombination occurs in the 8-bp core sequence TCTAGAAA (Turan and Bode, 2011). FLP recombinase from the Saccharomyces cerevisiae 2μ plasmid
   3621..4643    +  CDS            HygR: aminoglycoside phosphotransferase from E. coli; aph(4)-Ia; confers resistance to hygromycin
   4653..4778    +  CDS            ble (fragment): BLE_KLEPN - Experimental evidence at protein level: Swiss-Prot protein existence level 1. Binding protein with a strong affinity to the bleomycin family of antibiotics. Binds to CL990; an antimitotic-antibiotic compound. From Klebsiella pneumoniae.
   4773..4894    +  polyA_signal   SV40 poly(A) signal: SV40 polyadenylation signal
   4967..4983    -  protein_bind   lac operator: The lac repressor binds to the lac operator to inhibit transcription in E. coli. This inhibition can be relieved by adding lactose or isopropyl-β-D-thiogalactopyranoside (IPTG). lac repressor encoded by lacI
   4991..5021    -  promoter       lac promoter: promoter for the E. coli lac operon
   5036..5057    -  protein_bind   CAP binding site: CAP binding activates transcription in the presence of cAMP. E. coli catabolite activator protein
   5070..5162    -  CDS            lacI (fragment): lac repressor; lacI; The lac repressor binds to the lac operator to inhibit transcription in E. coli. This inhibition can be relieved by adding lactose or isopropyl-β-D-thiogalactopyranoside (IPTG).
   5345..5933    -  rep_origin     ori: high-copy-number ColE1/pMB1/pBR322/pUC origin of replication
   6104..6964    -  CDS            AmpR: β-lactamase; bla; confers resistance to ampicillin, carbenicillin, and related antibiotics
   6965..7069    -  promoter       AmpR promoter: bla
>Addgene plasmid #135298 | pcDNA5-FRT-T0-Flag-HROB | depositor full sequence | sequence record 261677 | pcDNA5-FRT-T0-Flag-HROB sequence 7100 bps
GACGGATCGGGAGATCTCCCGATCCCCTATGGTGCACTCTCAGTACAATCTGCTCTGATGCCGCATAGTT
AAGCCAGTATCTGCTCCCTGCTTGTGTGTTGGAGGTCGCTGAGTAGTGCGCGAGCAAAATTTAAGCTACA
ACAAGGCAAGGCTTGACCGACAATTGCATGAAGAATCTGCTTAGGGTTAGGCGTTTTGCGCTGCTTCGCG
ATGTACGGGCCAGATATACGCGTTGACATTGATTATTGACTAGTTATTAATAGTAATCAATTACGGGGTC
ATTAGTTCATAGCCCATATATGGAGTTCCGCGTTACATAACTTACGGTAAATGGCCCGCCTGGCTGACCG
CCCAACGACCCCCGCCCATTGACGTCAATAATGACGTATGTTCCCATAGTAACGCCAATAGGGACTTTCC
ATTGACGTCAATGGGTGGAGTATTTACGGTAAACTGCCCACTTGGCAGTACATCAAGTGTATCATATGCC
AAGTACGCCCCCTATTGACGTCAATGACGGTAAATGGCCCGCCTGGCATTATGCCCAGTACATGACCTTA
TGGGACTTTCCTACTTGGCAGTACATCTACGTATTAGTCATCGCTATTACCATGGTGATGCGGTTTTGGC
AGTACATCAATGGGCGTGGATAGCGGTTTGACTCACGGGGATTTCCAAGTCTCCACCCCATTGACGTCAA
TGGGAGTTTGTTTTGGCACCAAAATCAACGGGACTTTCCAAAATGTCGTAACAACTCCGCCCCATTGACG
CAAATGGGCGGTAGGCGTGTACGGTGGGAGGTCTATATAAGCAGAGCTCTCCCTATCAGTGATAGAGATC
TCCCTATCAGTGATAGAGATCGTCGACGAGCTCGTTTAGTGAACCGTCAGATCGCCTGGAGACGCCATCC
ACGCTGTTTTGACCTCCATAGAAGACACCGGGACCGATCCAGCCTCCGGACTCTAGCGTTTAAACTTAAG
CTTGGTACCATGGACTACAAAGACGATGACGATAAAGCCGCCAGTTTAAACGGCGCGCCAGCGTGCAGTT
TGCAGAAGCTGTTTGCTGTGGAAGAGGAGTTTGAAGATGAGGATTTCTTGTCTGCTGTGGAGGATGCAGA
GAACCGGTTTACTGGCTCACTGCCTGTGAATGCTGGGCGCCTGAGACCTGTCTCTTCTAGGCCACAGGAG
ACTGTGCAGGCACAGTCCTCCAGGCTGCTGCTGTTACACCCCACTGCTCCCTCAGAGGCTTTGGGCCTGC
CAGACTTGGACCTCTGCCTCCCTGCCTCCAGCACGCCCAGTGCTGACAGCCGTCCATCATGCATAGGAGC
AGCTCCCCTAAGGCCTGTCTCTACTTCCAGCAGCTGGATTGGCAATCAGAGAAGAGTGACAGTGACAGAA
GTGCTCAGAGAGACAGCAAGACCTCAGTCCTCAGCCTTACACCCCCTACTCACCTTTGAGAGCCAACAGC
AGCAAGTTGGTGGCTTTGAGGGGCCTGAACAAGACGAATTTGATAAAGTCCTGGCAAGCATGGAGTTGGA
GGAGCCTGGCATGGAGCTGGAATGTGGAGTCAGCAGTGAGGCCATACCAATCCTGCCTGCCCAGCAGCGG
GAGGGTTCAGTATTGGCTAAAAAAGCCCGGGTAGTTGATCTGAGTGGATCTTGCCAGAAGGGGCCTGTGC
CTGCCATCCACAAAGCGGGTATCATGTCCGCCCAGGATGAGTCTCTAGATCCTGTCATCCAATGTAGGAC
TCCACGACCCCCCTTGAGACCTGGTGCTGTGGGTCACCTTCCTGTTCCAACTGCCTTAACAGTTCCCACT
CAGCAACTCCACTGGGAAGTCTGTCCGCAACGCTCCCCTGTTCAAGCACTTCAGCCTCTCCAAGCTGCTA
GAGGGACCATTCAGAGCAGCCCTCAAAATCGTTTCCCTTGTCAGCCATTCCAGTCTCCAAGTTCCTGGTT
AAGTGGCAAAGCTCATTTACCCAGACCTCGAACTCCCAACTCAAGCTGTTCTACTCCCTCAAGGACTAGC
TCTGGATTATTTCCTCGGATACCCTTACAACCGCAAGCTCCAGTGTCTTCCATTGGGTCTCCTGTTGGTA
CCCCAAAAGGTCCCCAGGGAGCTCTGCAGACACCCATAGTCACCAACCACCTGGTGCAGCTAGTCACTGC
TGCCAGCCGGACACCCCAGCAGCCCACCCATCCCTCCACCCGAGCCAAAACTCGCCGTTTCCCTGGCCCA
GCTGGGATCCTGCCTCACCAGCAGAGTGGGAGAAGTCTGGAGGACATCATGGTTTCCGCGCCCCAAACTC
CAACCCATGGTGCTCTGGCTAAATTCCAGACAGAGATTGTTGCTAGTTCCCAGGCATCTGTGGAGGAGGA
TTTTGGGCGAGGGCCCTGGCTGACCATGAAATCCACGCTAGGCCTGGATGAGAGAGACCCTAGCTGCTTC
CTCTGTACCTACAGCATTGTCATGGTGCTGCGCAAGCAGGCAGCCCTGAAGCAGCTTCCTAGGAACAAGG
TCCCCAACATGGCGGTGATGATCAAGTCCCTGACTCGGAGCACAATGGACGCCAGTGTGGTTTTCAAGGA
CCCCACGGGAGAGATGCAGGGGACGGTGCACAGGTTGCTGCTGGAGACGTGCCAGAATGAGCTGAAGCCT
GGCTCAGTGCTGCTGCTGAAGCAGATTGGAGTGTTTTCTCCTTCACTTCGAAATCACTACCTCAACGTGA
CACCCAACAACCTGGTCCATATTTACAGCCCGGATTCTGGGGATGGGAGCTTCCTCAAGCCATCTCAGCC
CTTCCCCAAGGATTCAGGGAGCTTCCAGCATGATGTGGCTGCAAAGCCCGAGGAAGGCTTCAGAACAGCA
CAGAACCTAGAGGCAGAGGCGTCCCCTGAGGAAGAACTCCCAGAAGCAGATGACCTGGATGGACTCCTGA
GTGAGCTTCCTGAAGACTTCTTCTGTGGGACCAGTAGTTGAGAATTCTGCAGATATCCATCACACTGGCG
GCCGCTCGAGTCTAGAGGGCCCGTTTAAACCCGCTGATCAGCCTCGACTGTGCCTTCTAGTTGCCAGCCA
TCTGTTGTTTGCCCCTCCCCCGTGCCTTCCTTGACCCTGGAAGGTGCCACTCCCACTGTCCTTTCCTAAT
AAAATGAGGAAATTGCATCGCATTGTCTGAGTAGGTGTCATTCTATTCTGGGGGGTGGGGTGGGGCAGGA
CAGCAAGGGGGAGGATTGGGAAGACAATAGCAGGCATGCTGGGGATGCGGTGGGCTCTATGGCTTCTGAG
GCGGAAAGAACCAGCTGGGGCTCTAGGGGGTATCCCC
[124 nt withheld, positions 3328-3451]
C
[91 nt withheld, positions 3453-3543]
AGGGTGATGGTTCACGTACCTAGAAGTTCCTATTCCGAAGTTCCTATTCTCTAGAAAGTATAGGAACTTC
CTTGGCCAAAAAGCCTGAACTCACCGCGACGTCTGTCGAGAAGTTTCTGATCGAAAAGTTCGACAGCGTC
TCCGACCTGATGCAGCTCTCGGAGGGCGAAGAATCTCGTGCTTTCAGCTTCGATGTAGGAGGGCGTGGAT
ATGTCCTGCGGGTAAATAGCTGCGCCGATGGTTTCTACAAAGATCGTTATGTTTATCGGCACTTTGCATC
GGCCGCGCTCCCGATTCCGGAAGTGCTTGACATTGGGGATTTCAGCGAGAGCCTGACCTATTGCATCTCC
CGCCGTGCACAGGGTGTCACGTTGCAAGACCTGCCTGAAACCGAACTGCCCGCTGTTCTGCAGCCGGTCG
CGGAGGCCATGGATGCGATCGCTGCGGCCGATCTTAGCCAGACGAGCGGGTTCGGCCCATTCGGACCGCA
AGGAATCGGTCAATACACTACATGGCGTGATTTCATATGCGCGATTGCTGATCCCCATGTGTATCACTGG
CAAACTGTGATGGACGACACCGTCAGTGCGTCCGTCGCGCAGGCTCTCGATGAGCTGATGCTTTGGGCCG
AGGACTGCCCCGAAGTCCGGCACCTCGTGCACGCGGATTTCGGCTCCAACAATGTCCTGACGGACAATGG
CCGCATAACAGCGGTCATTGACTGGAGCGAGGCGATGTTCGGGGATTCCCAATACGAGGTCGCCAACATC
TTCTTCTGGAGGCCGTGGTTGGCTTGTATGGAGCAGCAGACGCGCTACTTCGAGCGGAGGCATCCGGAGC
TTGCAGGATCGCCGCGGCTCCGGGCGTATATGCTCCGCATTGGTCTTGACCAACTCTATCAGAGCTTGGT
TGACGGCAATTTCGATGATGCAGCTTGGGCGCAGGGTCGATGCGACGCAATCGTCCGATCCGGAGCCGGG
ACTGTCGGGCGTACACAAATCGCCCGCAGAAGCGCGGCCGTCTGGACCGATGGCTGTGTAGAAGTACTCG
CCGATAGTGGAAACCGACGCCCCAGCACTCGTCCGAGGGCAAAGGAATAGCACGTACTACGAGATTTCGA
TTCCACCGCCGCCTTCTATGAAAGGTTGGGCTTCGGAATCGTTTTCCGGGACGCCGGCTGGATGATCCTC
CAGCGCGGGGATCTCATGCTGGAGTTCTTCGCCCACCCCAACTTGTTTATTGCAGCTTATAATGGTTACA
AATAAAGCAATAGCATCACAAATTTCACAAATAAAGCATTTTTTTCACTGCATTCTAGTTGTGGTTTGTC
CAAACTCATCAATGTATCTTATCATGTCTGTATACCGTCGACCTCTAGCTAGAGCTTGGCGTAATCATGG
TCATAGCTGTTTCCTGTGTGAAATTGTTATCCGCTCACAATTCCACACAACATACGAGCCGGAAGCATAA
AGTGTAAAGCCTGGGGTGCCTAATGAGTGAGCTAACTCACATTAATTGCGTTGCGCTCACTGCCCGCTTT
CCAGTCGGGAAACCTGTCGTGCCAGCTGCATTAATGAATCGGCCAACGCGCGGGGAGAGGCGGTTTGCGT
ATTGGGCGCTCTTCCGCTTCCTCGCTCACTGACTCGCTGCGCTCGGTCGTTCGGCTGCGGCGAGCGGTAT
CAGCTCACTCAAAGGCGGTAATACGGTTATCCACAGAATCAGGGGATAACGCAGGAAAGAACATGTGAGC
AAAAGGCCAGCAAAAGGCCAGGAACCGTAAAAAGGCCGCGTTGCTGGCGTTTTTCCATAGGCTCCGCCCC
CCTGACGAGCATCACAAAAATCGACGCTCAAGTCAGAGGTGGCGAAACCCGACAGGACTATAAAGATACC
AGGCGTTTCCCCCTGGAAGCTCCCTCGTGCGCTCTCCTGTTCCGACCCTGCCGCTTACCGGATACCTGTC
CGCCTTTCTCCCTTCGGGAAGCGTGGCGCTTTCTCATAGCTCACGCTGTAGGTATCTCAGTTCGGTGTAG
GTCGTTCGCTCCAAGCTGGGCTGTGTGCACGAACCCCCCGTTCAGCCCGACCGCTGCGCCTTATCCGGTA
ACTATCGTCTTGAGTCCAACCCGGTAAGACACGACTTATCGCCACTGGCAGCAGCCACTGGTAACAGGAT
TAGCAGAGCGAGGTATGTAGGCGGTGCTACAGAGTTCTTGAAGTGGTGGCCTAACTACGGCTACACTAGA
AGAACAGTATTTGGTATCTGCGCTCTGCTGAAGCCAGTTACCTTCGGAAAAAGAGTTGGTAGCTCTTGAT
CCGGCAAACAAACCACCGCTGGTAGCGGTGGTTTTTTTGTTTGCAAGCAGCAGATTACGCGCAGAAAAAA
AGGATCTCAAGAAGATCCTTTGATCTTTTCTACGGGGTCTGACGCTCAGTGGAACGAAAACTCACGTTAA
GGGATTTTGGTCATGAGATTATCAAAAAGGATCTTCACCTAGATCCTTTTAAATTAAAAATGAAGTTTTA
AATCAATCTAAAGTATATATGAGTAAACTTGGTCTGACAGTTACCAATGCTTAATCAGTGAGGCACCTAT
CTCAGCGATCTGTCTATTTCGTTCATCCATAGTTGCCTGACTCCCCGTCGTGTAGATAACTACGATACGG
GAGGGCTTACCATCTGGCCCCAGTGCTGCAATGATACCGCGAGACCCACGCTCACCGGCTCCAGATTTAT
CAGCAATAAACCAGCCAGCCGGAAGGGCCGAGCGCAGAAGTGGTCCTGCAACTTTATCCGCCTCCATCCA
GTCTATTAATTGTTGCCGGGAAGCTAGAGTAAGTAGTTCGCCAGTTAATAGTTTGCGCAACGTTGTTGCC
ATTGCTACAGGCATCGTGGTGTCACGCTCGTCGTTTGGTATGGCTTCATTCAGCTCCGGTTCCCAACGAT
CAAGGCGAGTTACATGATCCCCCATGTTGTGCAAAAAAGCGGTTAGCTCCTTCGGTCCTCCGATCGTTGT
CAGAAGTAAGTTGGCCGCAGTGTTATCACTCATGGTTATGGCAGCACTGCATAATTCTCTTACTGTCATG
CCATCCGTAAGATGCTTTTCTGTGACTGGTGAGTACTCAACCAAGTCATTCTGAGAATAGTGTATGCGGC
GACCGAGTTGCTCTTGCCCGGCGTCAATACGGGATAATACCGCGCCACATAGCAGAACTTTAAAAGTGCT
CATCATTGGAAAACGTTCTTCGGGGCGAAAACTCTCAAGGATCTTACCGCTGTTGAGATCCAGTTCGATG
TAACCCACTCGTGCACCCAACTGATCTTCAGCATCTTTTACTTTCACCAGCGTTTCTGGGTGAGCAAAAA
CAGGAAGGCAAAATGCCGCAAAAAAGGGAATAAGGGCGACACGGAAATGTTGAATACTCATACTCTTCCT
TTTTCAATATTATTGAAGCATTTATCAGGGTTATTGTCTCATGAGCGGATACATATTTGAATGTATTTAG
AAAAATAAACAAATAGGGGTTCCGCGCACATTTCCCCGAAAAGTGCCACCTGACGTC
