Features (pLannotate 1.2.2; 22 found; start..end, strand, type, name):
      1..380     +  enhancer       CMV enhancer: human cytomegalovirus immediate early enhancer
    381..584     +  promoter       CMV promoter: human cytomegalovirus (CMV) immediate early promoter
    586..605     +  promoter       PLtetO-1 promoter (fragment): modified phage lambda PL promoter with tet operator sites (Lutz and Bujard, 1997)
    607..626     +  promoter       PLtetO-1 promoter (fragment): modified phage lambda PL promoter with tet operator sites (Lutz and Bujard, 1997)
    634..667     +  promoter       TRE3GV promoter (fragment): 3rd-generation Tet-responsive promoter that can be activated by binding of Tet-On® 3G, optimized for retroviral and lentiviral vectors
    758..782     +  CDS            3xFLAG (fragment): three tandem FLAG® epitope tags
    807..2744    +  CDS            HROB: HROB_HUMAN - Also known as C17orf53. Experimental evidence at protein level: Swiss-Prot protein existence level 1. DNA-binding protein involved in homologous recombination that acts by recruiting the MCM8-MCM9 helicase complex to sites of DNA damage to promote DNA repair synthesis. From Homo sapiens (Human).
   2824..3048    +  polyA_signal   bGH poly(A) signal: bovine growth hormone polyadenylation signal
   3052..3073    +  promoter       SV40 promoter (fragment): SV40 enhancer and early promoter
   3094..3327    +  rep_origin     f1 ori (fragment) (sequence partly withheld): f1 bacteriophage origin of replication; arrow indicates direction of (+) strand synthesis
   3332..3379    +  protein_bind   FRT: FLP-mediated recombination occurs in the 8-bp core sequence TCTAGAAA (Turan and Bode, 2011). FLP recombinase from the Saccharomyces cerevisiae 2μ plasmid
   3387..4409    +  CDS            HygR: hygromycin B phosphotransferase confers resistance to hygromycin
   4419..4544    +  CDS            ble (fragment): BLE_KLEPN - Experimental evidence at protein level: Swiss-Prot protein existence level 1. Binding protein with a strong affinity to the bleomycin family of antibiotics. Binds to CL990; an antimitotic-antibiotic compound. From Klebsiella pneumoniae.
   4539..4660    +  polyA_signal   SV40 poly(A) signal: SV40 polyadenylation signal
   4733..4749    -  protein_bind   lac operator: The lac repressor binds to the lac operator to inhibit transcription in E. coli. This inhibition can be relieved by adding lactose or isopropyl-β-D-thiogalactopyranoside (IPTG). lac repressor encoded by lacI
   4757..4787    -  promoter       lac promoter: promoter for the E. coli lac operon
   4802..4823    -  protein_bind   CAP binding site: CAP binding activates transcription in the presence of cAMP. E. coli catabolite activator protein
   4836..4928    -  CDS            lacI (fragment): lac repressor; lacI; The lac repressor binds to the lac operator to inhibit transcription in E. coli. This inhibition can be relieved by adding lactose or isopropyl-β-D-thiogalactopyranoside (IPTG).
   5111..5699    -  rep_origin     ori: high-copy-number ColE1/pMB1/pBR322/pUC origin of replication
   5870..6730    -  CDS            AmpR: β-lactamase; bla; confers resistance to ampicillin, carbenicillin, and related antibiotics
   6731..6835    -  promoter       AmpR promoter: bla
   6894..6946    -  misc_feature   bom (fragment): basis of mobility region from pBR322
>Addgene plasmid #135298 | pcDNA5-FRT-T0-Flag-HROB | addgene full sequence | sequence record 273467 | Addgene NGS Result
GACATTGATTATTGACTAGTTATTAATAGTAATCAATTACGGGGTCATTAGTTCATAGCCCATATATGGA
GTTCCGCGTTACATAACTTACGGTAAATGGCCCGCCTGGCTGACCGCCCAACGACCCCCGCCCATTGACG
TCAATAATGACGTATGTTCCCATAGTAACGCCAATAGGGACTTTCCATTGACGTCAATGGGTGGAGTATT
TACGGTAAACTGCCCACTTGGCAGTACATCAAGTGTATCATATGCCAAGTACGCCCCCTATTGACGTCAA
TGACGGTAAATGGCCCGCCTGGCATTATGCCCAGTACATGACCTTATGGGACTTTCCTACTTGGCAGTAC
ATCTACGTATTAGTCATCGCTATTACCATGGTGATGCGGTTTTGGCAGTACATCAATGGGCGTGGATAGC
GGTTTGACTCACGGGGATTTCCAAGTCTCCACCCCATTGACGTCAATGGGAGTTTGTTTTGGCACCAAAA
TCAACGGGACTTTCCAAAATGTCGTAACAACTCCGCCCCATTGACGCAAATGGGCGGTAGGCGTGTACGG
TGGGAGGTCTATATAAGCAGAGCTCTCCCTATCAGTGATAGAGATCTCCCTATCAGTGATAGAGATCGTC
GACGAGCTCGTTTAGTGAACCGTCAGATCGCCTGGAGACGCCATCCACGCTGTTTTGACCTCCATAGAAG
ACACCGGGACCGATCCAGCCTCCGGACTCTAGCGTTTAAACTTAAGCTTGGTACCATGGACTACAAAGAC
GATGACGATAAAGCCGCCAGTTTAAACGGCGCGCCAGCGTGCAGTTTGCAGAAGCTGTTTGCTGTGGAAG
AGGAGTTTGAAGATGAGGATTTCTTGTCTGCTGTGGAGGATGCAGAGAACCGGTTTACTGGCTCACTGCC
TGTGAATGCTGGGCGCCTGAGACCTGTCTCTTCTAGGCCACAGGAGACTGTGCAGGCACAGTCCTCCAGG
CTGCTGCTGTTACACCCCACTGCTCCCTCAGAGGCTTTGGGCCTGCCAGACTTGGACCTCTGCCTCCCTG
CCTCCAGCACGCCCAGTGCTGACAGCCGTCCATCATGCATAGGAGCAGCTCCCCTAAGGCCTGTCTCTAC
TTCCAGCAGCTGGATTGGCAATCAGAGAAGAGTGACAGTGACAGAAGTGCTCAGAGAGACAGCAAGACCT
CAGTCCTCAGCCTTACACCCCCTACTCACCTTTGAGAGCCAACAGCAGCAAGTTGGTGGCTTTGAGGGGC
CTGAACAAGACGAATTTGATAAAGTCCTGGCAAGCATGGAGTTGGAGGAGCCTGGCATGGAGCTGGAATG
TGGAGTCAGCAGTGAGGCCATACCAATCCTGCCTGCCCAGCAGCGGGAGGGTTCAGTATTGGCTAAAAAA
GCCCGGGTAGTTGATCTGAGTGGATCTTGCCAGAAGGGGCCTGTGCCTGCCATCCACAAAGCGGGTATCA
TGTCCGCCCAGGATGAGTCTCTAGATCCTGTCATCCAATGTAGGACTCCACGACCCCCCTTGAGACCTGG
TGCTGTGGGTCACCTTCCTGTTCCAACTGCCTTAACAGTTCCCACTCAGCAACTCCACTGGGAAGTCTGT
CCGCAACGCTCCCCTGTTCAAGCACTTCAGCCTCTCCAAGCTGCTAGAGGGACCATTCAGAGCAGCCCTC
AAAATCGTTTCCCTTGTCAGCCATTCCAGTCTCCAAGTTCCTGGTTAAGTGGCAAAGCTCATTTACCCAG
ACCTCGAACTCCCAACTCAAGCTGTTCTACTCCCTCAAGGACTAGCTCTGGATTATTTCCTCGGATACCC
TTACAACCGCAAGCTCCAGTGTCTTCCATTGGGTCTCCTGTTGGTACCCCAAAAGGTCCCCAGGGAGCTC
TGCAGACACCCATAGTCACCAACCACCTGGTGCAGCTAGTCACTGCTGCCAGCCGGACACCCCAGCAGCC
CACCCATCCCTCCACCCGAGCCAAAACTCGCCGTTTCCCTGGCCCAGCTGGGATCCTGCCTCACCAGCAG
AGTGGGAGAAGTCTGGAGGACATCATGGTTTCCGCGCCCCAAACTCCAACCCATGGTGCTCTGGCTAAAT
TCCAGACAGAGATTGTTGCTAGTTCCCAGGCATCTGTGGAGGAGGATTTTGGGCGAGGGCCCTGGCTGAC
CATGAAATCCACGCTAGGCCTGGATGAGAGAGACCCTAGCTGCTTCCTCTGTACCTACAGCATTGTCATG
GTGCTGCGCAAGCAGGCAGCCCTGAAGCAGCTTCCTAGGAACAAGGTCCCCAACATGGCGGTGATGATCA
AGTCCCTGACTCGGAGCACAATGGACGCCAGTGTGGTTTTCAAGGACCCCACGGGAGAGATGCAGGGGAC
GGTGCACAGGTTGCTGCTGGAGACGTGCCAGAATGAGCTGAAGCCTGGCTCAGTGCTGCTGCTGAAGCAG
ATTGGAGTGTTTTCTCCTTCACTTCGAAATCACTACCTCAACGTGACACCCAACAACCTGGTCCATATTT
ACAGCCCGGATTCTGGGGATGGGAGCTTCCTCAAGCCATCTCAGCCCTTCCCCAAGGATTCAGGGAGCTT
CCAGCATGATGTGGCTGCAAAGCCCGAGGAAGGCTTCAGAACAGCACAGAACCTAGAGGCAGAGGCGTCC
CCTGAGGAAGAACTCCCAGAAGCAGATGACCTGGATGGACTCCTGAGTGAGCTTCCTGAAGACTTCTTCT
GTGGGACCAGTAGTTGAGAATTCTGCAGATATCCATCACACTGGCGGCCGCTCGAGTCTAGAGGGCCCGT
TTAAACCCGCTGATCAGCCTCGACTGTGCCTTCTAGTTGCCAGCCATCTGTTGTTTGCCCCTCCCCCGTG
CCTTCCTTGACCCTGGAAGGTGCCACTCCCACTGTCCTTTCCTAATAAAATGAGGAAATTGCATCGCATT
GTCTGAGTAGGTGTCATTCTATTCTGGGGGGTGGGGTGGGGCAGGACAGCAAGGGGGAGGATTGGGAAGA
CAATAGCAGGCATGCTGGGGATGCGGTGGGCTCTATGGCTTCTGAGGCGGAAAGAACCAGCTGGGGCTCT
AGGGGGTATCCCC
[124 nt withheld, positions 3094-3217]
C
[91 nt withheld, positions 3219-3309]
AGGGTGATGGTTCACGTACCTAGAAGTTCCTATTCCGAAGTTCCTATTCTCTAGAAAGTATAGGAACTTC
CTTGGCCAAAAAGCCTGAACTCACCGCGACGTCTGTCGAGAAGTTTCTGATCGAAAAGTTCGACAGCGTC
TCCGACCTGATGCAGCTCTCGGAGGGCGAAGAATCTCGTGCTTTCAGCTTCGATGTAGGAGGGCGTGGAT
ATGTCCTGCGGGTAAATAGCTGCGCCGATGGTTTCTACAAAGATCGTTATGTTTATCGGCACTTTGCATC
GGCCGCGCTCCCGATTCCGGAAGTGCTTGACATTGGGGAGTTCAGCGAGAGCCTGACCTATTGCATCTCC
CGCCGTGCACAGGGTGTCACGTTGCAAGACCTGCCTGAAACCGAACTGCCCGCTGTTCTGCAGCCGGTCG
CGGAGGCCATGGATGCGATCGCTGCGGCCGATCTTAGCCAGACGAGCGGGTTCGGCCCATTCGGACCGCA
AGGAATCGGTCAATACACTACATGGCGTGATTTCATATGCGCGATTGCTGATCCCCATGTGTATCACTGG
CAAACTGTGATGGACGACACCGTCAGTGCGTCCGTCGCGCAGGCTCTCGATGAGCTGATGCTTTGGGCCG
AGGACTGCCCCGAAGTCCGGCACCTCGTGCACGCGGATTTCGGCTCCAACAATGTCCTGACGGACAATGG
CCGCATAACAGCGGTCATTGACTGGAGCGAGGCGATGTTCGGGGATTCCCAATACGAGGTCGCCAACATC
TTCTTCTGGAGGCCGTGGTTGGCTTGTATGGAGCAGCAGACGCGCTACTTCGAGCGGAGGCATCCGGAGC
TTGCAGGATCGCCGCGGCTCCGGGCGTATATGCTCCGCATTGGTCTTGACCAACTCTATCAGAGCTTGGT
TGACGGCAATTTCGATGATGCAGCTTGGGCGCAGGGTCGATGCGACGCAATCGTCCGATCCGGAGCCGGG
ACTGTCGGGCGTACACAAATCGCCCGCAGAAGCGCGGCCGTCTGGACCGATGGCTGTGTAGAAGTACTCG
CCGATAGTGGAAACCGACGCCCCAGCACTCGTCCGAGGGCAAAGGAATAGCACGTACTACGAGATTTCGA
TTCCACCGCCGCCTTCTATGAAAGGTTGGGCTTCGGAATCGTTTTCCGGGACGCCGGCTGGATGATCCTC
CAGCGCGGGGATCTCATGCTGGAGTTCTTCGCCCACCCCAACTTGTTTATTGCAGCTTATAATGGTTACA
AATAAAGCAATAGCATCACAAATTTCACAAATAAAGCATTTTTTTCACTGCATTCTAGTTGTGGTTTGTC
CAAACTCATCAATGTATCTTATCATGTCTGTATACCGTCGACCTCTAGCTAGAGCTTGGCGTAATCATGG
TCATAGCTGTTTCCTGTGTGAAATTGTTATCCGCTCACAATTCCACACAACATACGAGCCGGAAGCATAA
AGTGTAAAGCCTGGGGTGCCTAATGAGTGAGCTAACTCACATTAATTGCGTTGCGCTCACTGCCCGCTTT
CCAGTCGGGAAACCTGTCGTGCCAGCTGCATTAATGAATCGGCCAACGCGCGGGGAGAGGCGGTTTGCGT
ATTGGGCGCTCTTCCGCTTCCTCGCTCACTGACTCGCTGCGCTCGGTCGTTCGGCTGCGGCGAGCGGTAT
CAGCTCACTCAAAGGCGGTAATACGGTTATCCACAGAATCAGGGGATAACGCAGGAAAGAACATGTGAGC
AAAAGGCCAGCAAAAGGCCAGGAACCGTAAAAAGGCCGCGTTGCTGGCGTTTTTCCATAGGCTCCGCCCC
CCTGACGAGCATCACAAAAATCGACGCTCAAGTCAGAGGTGGCGAAACCCGACAGGACTATAAAGATACC
AGGCGTTTCCCCCTGGAAGCTCCCTCGTGCGCTCTCCTGTTCCGACCCTGCCGCTTACCGGATACCTGTC
CGCCTTTCTCCCTTCGGGAAGCGTGGCGCTTTCTCATAGCTCACGCTGTAGGTATCTCAGTTCGGTGTAG
GTCGTTCGCTCCAAGCTGGGCTGTGTGCACGAACCCCCCGTTCAGCCCGACCGCTGCGCCTTATCCGGTA
ACTATCGTCTTGAGTCCAACCCGGTAAGACACGACTTATCGCCACTGGCAGCAGCCACTGGTAACAGGAT
TAGCAGAGCGAGGTATGTAGGCGGTGCTACAGAGTTCTTGAAGTGGTGGCCTAACTACGGCTACACTAGA
AGAACAGTATTTGGTATCTGCGCTCTGCTGAAGCCAGTTACCTTCGGAAAAAGAGTTGGTAGCTCTTGAT
CCGGCAAACAAACCACCGCTGGTAGCGGTGGTTTTTTTGTTTGCAAGCAGCAGATTACGCGCAGAAAAAA
AGGATCTCAAGAAGATCCTTTGATCTTTTCTACGGGGTCTGACGCTCAGTGGAACGAAAACTCACGTTAA
GGGATTTTGGTCATGAGATTATCAAAAAGGATCTTCACCTAGATCCTTTTAAATTAAAAATGAAGTTTTA
AATCAATCTAAAGTATATATGAGTAAACTTGGTCTGACAGTTACCAATGCTTAATCAGTGAGGCACCTAT
CTCAGCGATCTGTCTATTTCGTTCATCCATAGTTGCCTGACTCCCCGTCGTGTAGATAACTACGATACGG
GAGGGCTTACCATCTGGCCCCAGTGCTGCAATGATACCGCGAGACCCACGCTCACCGGCTCCAGATTTAT
CAGCAATAAACCAGCCAGCCGGAAGGGCCGAGCGCAGAAGTGGTCCTGCAACTTTATCCGCCTCCATCCA
GTCTATTAATTGTTGCCGGGAAGCTAGAGTAAGTAGTTCGCCAGTTAATAGTTTGCGCAACGTTGTTGCC
ATTGCTACAGGCATCGTGGTGTCACGCTCGTCGTTTGGTATGGCTTCATTCAGCTCCGGTTCCCAACGAT
CAAGGCGAGTTACATGATCCCCCATGTTGTGCAAAAAAGCGGTTAGCTCCTTCGGTCCTCCGATCGTTGT
CAGAAGTAAGTTGGCCGCAGTGTTATCACTCATGGTTATGGCAGCACTGCATAATTCTCTTACTGTCATG
CCATCCGTAAGATGCTTTTCTGTGACTGGTGAGTACTCAACCAAGTCATTCTGAGAATAGTGTATGCGGC
GACCGAGTTGCTCTTGCCCGGCGTCAATACGGGATAATACCGCGCCACATAGCAGAACTTTAAAAGTGCT
CATCATTGGAAAACGTTCTTCGGGGCGAAAACTCTCAAGGATCTTACCGCTGTTGAGATCCAGTTCGATG
TAACCCACTCGTGCACCCAACTGATCTTCAGCATCTTTTACTTTCACCAGCGTTTCTGGGTGAGCAAAAA
CAGGAAGGCAAAATGCCGCAAAAAAGGGAATAAGGGCGACACGGAAATGTTGAATACTCATACTCTTCCT
TTTTCAATATTATTGAAGCATTTATCAGGGTTATTGTCTCATGAGCGGATACATATTTGAATGTATTTAG
AAAAATAAACAAATAGGGGTTCCGCGCACATTTCCCCGAAAAGTGCCACCTGACGTCGACGGATCGGGAG
ATCTCCCGATCCCCTATGGTGCACTCTCAGTACAATCTGCTCTGATGCCGCATAGTTAAGCCAGTATCTG
CTCCCTGCTTGTGTGTTGGAGGTCGCTGAGTAGTGCGCGAGCAAAATTTAAGCTACAACAAGGCAAGGCT
TGACCGACAATTGCATGAAGAATCTGCTTAGGGTTAGGCGTTTTGCGCTGCTTCGCGATGTACGGGCCAG
ATATACGCGTT
